>Addgene plasmid #238069 | pEGFP-AAK1-Ser624Asp | addgene full sequence | sequence record 480264 | Addgene NGS Result
TAGTTATTAATAGTAATCAATTACGGGGTCATTAGTTCATAGCCCATATATGGAGTTCCGCGTTACATAA
CTTACGGTAAATGGCCCGCCTGGCTGACCGCCCAACGACCCCCGCCCATTGACGTCAATAATGACGTATG
TTCCCATAGTAACGCCAATAGGGACTTTCCATTGACGTCAATGGGTGGAGTATTTACGGTAAACTGCCCA
CTTGGCAGTACATCAAGTGTATCATATGCCAAGTACGCCCCCTATTGACGTCAATGACGGTAAATGGCCC
GCCTGGCATTATGCCCAGTACATGACCTTATGGGACTTTCCTACTTGGCAGTACATCTACGTATTAGTCA
TCGCTATTACCATGGTGATGCGGTTTTGGCAGTACATCAATGGGCGTGGATAGCGGTTTGACTCACGGGG
ATTTCCAAGTCTCCACCCCATTGACGTCAATGGGAGTTTGTTTTGGCACCAAAATCAACGGGACTTTCCA
AAATGTCGTAACAACTCCGCCCCATTGACGCAAATGGGCGGTAGGCGTGTACGGTGGGAGGTCTATATAA
GCAGAGCTGGTTTAGTGAACCGTCAGATCCGCTAGCGCTACCGGTCGCCACCATGGTGAGCAAGGGCGAG
GAGCTGTTCACCGGGGTGGTGCCCATCCTGGTCGAGCTGGACGGCGACGTAAACGGCCACAAGTTCAGCG
TGTCCGGCGAGGGCGAGGGCGATGCCACCTACGGCAAGCTGACCCTGAAGTTCATCTGCACCACCGGCAA
GCTGCCCGTGCCCTGGCCCACCCTCGTGACCACCCTGACCTACGGCGTGCAGTGCTTCAGCCGCTACCCC
GACCACATGAAGCAGCACGACTTCTTCAAGTCCGCCATGCCCGAAGGCTACGTCCAGGAGCGCACCATCT
TCTTCAAGGACGACGGCAACTACAAGACCCGCGCCGAGGTGAAGTTCGAGGGCGACACCCTGGTGAACCG
CATCGAGCTGAAGGGCATCGACTTCAAGGAGGACGGCAACATCCTGGGGCACAAGCTGGAGTACAACTAC
AACAGCCACAACGTCTATATCATGGCCGACAAGCAGAAGAACGGCATCAAGGTGAACTTCAAGATCCGCC
ACAACATCGAGGACGGCAGCGTGCAGCTCGCCGACCACTACCAGCAGAACACCCCCATCGGCGACGGCCC
CGTGCTGCTGCCCGACAACCACTACCTGAGCACCCAGTCCGCCCTGAGCAAAGACCCCAACGAGAAGCGC
GATCACATGGTCCTGCTGGAGTTCGTGACCGCCGCCGGGATCACTCTCGGCATGGACGAGCTGTACAAGT
ACTCAGATCTCGAGATGAAGAAGTTTTTCGACTCCCGGCGAGAGCAGGGCGGCTCTGGCCTGGGCTCCGG
CTCCAGCGGAGGAGGGGGCAGCACCTCGGGCCTGGGCAGTGGCTACATCGGAAGAGTCTTCGGCATCGGG
CGACAGCAGGTCACAGTGGACGAGGTGTTGGCGGAAGGTGGATTTGCTATTGTATTTCTGGTGAGGACAA
GCAATGGGATGAAATGTGCCTTGAAACGCATGTTTGTCAACAATGAGCATGATCTCCAGGTGTGCAAGAG
AGAAATCCAGATAATGAGGGATCTTTCAGGGCACAAGAATATTGTGGGTTACATTGATTCTAGTATCAAC
AACGTGAGTAGCGGTGATGTATGGGAAGTGCTCATTCTGATGGACTTTTGTAGAGGTGGCCAGGTGGTAA
ACCTGATGAACCAGCGCCTGCAAACAGGCTTTACAGAGAATGAAGTGCTCCAGATATTTTGTGATACCTG
TGAAGCTGTTGCCCGCCTGCATCAGTGCAAAACTCCTATTATCCACCGGGACCTGAAGGTTGAAAACATC
CTCTTGCATGACCGAGGCCACTATGTCCTGTGTGACTTTGGAAGCGCCACCAACAAATTCCAGAATCCAC
AAACTGAGGGAGTCAATGCAGTAGAAGATGAGATTAAGAAATACACAACGCTGTCCTATCGAGCACCAGA
AATGGTCAACCTGTACAGTGGCAAAATCATCACTACGAAGGCAGACATTTGGGCTCTTGGATGTTTGTTG
TATAAATTATGCTACTTCACTTTGCCATTTGGGGAAAGTCAGGTGGCAATTTGTGATGGAAACTTCACAA
TTCCTGATAATTCTCGATATTCTCAAGACATGCACTGCCTAATTAGGTATATGTTGGAACCAGACCCTGA
CAAAAGGCCGGATATTTACCAGGTGTCCTACTTCTCATTTAAGCTACTCAAGAAAGAGTGCCCAATTCCA
AATGTACAGAACTCTCCCATTCCTGCAAAGCTTCCTGAACCAGTGAAAGCCAGTGAGGCAGCTGCAAAAA
AGACCCAGCCAAAGGCCAGACTGACAGATCCCATTCCCACCACAGAGACTTCAATTGCACCCCGCCAGAG
GCCTAAAGCTGGGCAGACTCAGCCGAACCCAGGAATCCTTCCCATCCAGCCAGCGCTGACACCCCGGAAG
AGGGCCACTGTTCAGCCCCCACCTCAGGCTGCAGGATCCAGCAATCAGCCTGGCCTTTTAGCCAGTGTTC
CCCAACCAAAACCCCAAGCCCCACCCAGCCAGCCTCTGCCGCAAACTCAGGCCAAGCAGCCACAGGCTCC
TCCCACTCCACAGCAGACGCCTTCTACTCAGGCCCAGGGTCTGCCCGCTCAGGCCCAGGCCACACCCCAG
CACCAGCAGCAACTCTTCCTCAAGCAGCAACAGCAGCAGCAACAGCCACCGCCAGCACAGCAGCAGCCGG
CAGGCACGTTTTACCAGCAGCAGCAGGCCCAGACTCAGCAGTTTCAGGCAGTACATCCAGCAACCCAGCA
ACCAGCAATTGCTCAGTTCCCTGTGGTGTCCCAAGGAGGCTCTCAACAGCAGCTAATGCAGAATTTCTAC
CAGCAGCAGCAGCAGCAGCAACAACAACAGCAACAGCAACAGCTGGCCACAGCCCTGCATCAACAACAGC
TGATGACTCAGCAGGCTGCCTTGCAGCAAAAGCCCACTATGGCAGCAGGACAGCAGCCCCAGCCACAGCC
AGCTGCAGCCCCACAGCCAGCCCCTGCCCAGGAGCCAGCGATTCAAGCCCCAGTAAGACAACAGCCAAAG
GTTCAGACAACCCCACCTCCTGCCGTCCAGGGGCAGAAAGTTGGATCTCTCACTCCACCCTCAGACCCCA
AAACCCAACGTGCTGGGCACAGGCGTATTCTCAGTGACGTAACCCACAGTGCAGTCTTTGGGGTCCCTGC
CAGCAAATCAACCCAGCTGCTCCAGGCAGCTGCAGCTGAGGCCAGTCTCAATAAGTCCAAGTCTGCAACC
ACCACTCCATCAGGCTCTCCTCGGACCTCTCAACAAAACGTTTATAATCCTTCAGAAGGGTCTACGTGGA
ATCCCTTTGATGACGATAATTTCTCCAAACTCACAGCTGAAGAACTGCTAAACAAGGACTTTGCCAAGCT
TGGGGAAGGCAAACATCCCGAGAAGCTTGGAGGCTCAGCTGAGAGTTTGATCCCAGGCTTTCAATCAACC
CAAGGTGATGCTTTTGCTACGACCTCATTTTCTGCTGGAACTGCTGAAAAAAGGAAGGGTGGGCAGACTG
TGGACTCTGGCCTCCCGCTTCTAAGCGTGTCTGATCCTTTCATTCCTCTTCAAGTACCTGATGCACCAGA
AAAACTAATTGAGGGACTCAAATCTCCTGACACTTCTCTTCTGCTCCCTGACCTCTTGCCTATGACAGAT
CCTTTTGGTAGCACTTCTGATGCTGTAATTGAAAAAGCTGATGTTGCTGTTGAGAGTCTCATACCAGGAC
TGGAGCCCCCAGTTCCCCAGCGCCTCCCATCTCAGACGGAATCTGTGACCTCGAATCGCACAGATTCTCT
CACCGGGGAAGATTCCCTGCTTGATTGCTCTCTGCTCTCTAACCCTACTACTGACCTTCTGGAAGAGTTT
GCCCCCACAGCAATCTCTGCTCCAGTCCATAAAGCTGCAGAAGATAGTAATCTCATCTCAGGTTTTGATG
TCCCTGAGGGCTCGGACAAGGTGGCTGAAGATGAGTTTGACCCTATTCCTGTATTGATAACCAAAAACCC
ACAAGGTGGGCACTCTAGAAACAGCAGTGGGAGCTCTGAGTCCAGTCTTCCCAACCTAGCCAGGTCTTTA
CTGCTGGTGGATCAGCTCATAGACCTGGGTACCGCGGGCCCGGGATCCACCGGATCTAGATAACTGATCA
TAATCAGCCATACCACATTTGTAGAGGTTTTACTTGCTTTAAAAAACCTCCCACACCTCCCCCTGAACCT
GAAACATAAAATGAATGCAATTGTTGTTGTTAACTTGTTTATTGCAGCTTATAATGGTTACAAATAAAGC
AATAGCATCACAAATTTCACAAATAAAGCATTTTTTTCACTGCATTCTAGTTGTGGTTTGTCCAAACTCA
TCAATGTATCTTAACGCGTAAATTGTAAGCGTTAATATTTTGTTAAAATTCGCGTTAAATTTTTGTTAAA
TCAGCTCATTTTTTAACCAATAGGCCGAAATCGGCAAAATCCCTTATAAATCAAAAGAATAGACCGAGAT
AGGGT
[37 nt withheld, positions 4626-4662]
AAAGAACGTGGACTCCAACGTCAAAGG
[49 nt withheld, positions 4690-4738]
T
[91 nt withheld, positions 4740-4830]
G
[124 nt withheld, positions 4832-4955]
CAGGTGGCACTTTTCGGGGAAATGTGCGCGGAACCCCTATTTGTTTATTTTTCTAAATACATTCAAATAT
GTATCCGCTCATGAGACAATAACCCTGATAAATGCTTCAATAATATTGAAAAAGGAAGAGTCCTGAGGCG
GAAAGAACCAGCTGTGGAATGTGTGTCAGTTAGGGTGTGGAAAGTCCCCAGGCTCCCCAGCAGGCAGAAG
TATGCAAAGCATGCATCTCAATTAGTCAGCAACCAGGTGTGGAAAGTCCCCAGGCTCCCCAGCAGGCAGA
AGTATGCAAAGCATGCATCTCAATTAGTCAGCAACCATAGTCCCGCCCCTAACTCCGCCCATCCCGCCCC
TAACTCCGCCCAGTTCCGCCCATTCTCCGCCCCATGGCTGACTAATTTTTTTTATTTATGCAGAGGCCGA
GGCCGCCTCGGCCTCTGAGCTATTCCAGAAGTAGTGAGGAGGCTTTTTTGGAGGCCTAGGCTTTTGCAAA
GATCGATCAAGAGACAGGATGAGGATCGTTTCGCATGATTGAACAAGATGGATTGCACGCAGGTTCTCCG
GCCGCTTGGGTGGAGAGGCTATTCGGCTATGACTGGGCACAACAGACAATCGGCTGCTCTGATGCCGCCG
TGTTCCGGCTGTCAGCGCAGGGGCGCCCGGTTCTTTTTGTCAAGACCGACCTGTCCGGTGCCCTGAATGA
ACTGCAAGACGAGGCAGCGCGGCTATCGTGGCTGGCCACGACGGGCGTTCCTTGCGCAGCTGTGCTCGAC
GTTGTCACTGAAGCGGGAAGGGACTGGCTGCTATTGGGCGAAGTGCCGGGGCAGGATCTCCTGTCATCTC
ACCTTGCTCCTGCCGAGAAAGTATCCATCATGGCTGATGCAATGCGGCGGCTGCATACGCTTGATCCGGC
TACCTGCCCATTCGACCACCAAGCGAAACATCGCATCGAGCGAGCACGTACTCGGATGGAAGCCGGTCTT
GTCGATCAGGATGATCTGGACGAAGAGCATCAGGGGCTCGCGCCAGCCGAACTGTTCGCCAGGCTCAAGG
CGAGCATGCCCGACGGCGAGGATCTCGTCGTGACCCATGGCGATGCCTGCTTGCCGAATATCATGGTGGA
AAATGGCCGCTTTTCTGGATTCATCGACTGTGGCCGGCTGGGTGTGGCGGACCGCTATCAGGACATAGCG
TTGGCTACCCGTGATATTGCTGAAGAGCTTGGCGGCGAATGGGCTGACCGCTTCCTCGTGCTTTACGGTA
TCGCCGCTCCCGATTCGCAGCGCATCGCCTTCTATCGCCTTCTTGACGAGTTCTTCTGAGCGGGACTCTG
GGGTTCGAAATGACCGACCAAGCGACGCCCAACCTGCCATCACGAGATTTCGATTCCACCGCCGCCTTCT
ATGAAAGGTTGGGCTTCGGAATCGTTTTCCGGGACGCCGGCTGGATGATCCTCCAGCGCGGGGATCTCAT
GCTGGAGTTCTTCGCCCACCCTAGGGGGAGGCTAACTGAAACACGGAAGGAGACAATACCGGAAGGAACC
CGCGCTATGACGGCAATAAAAAGACAGAATAAAACGCACGGTGTTGGGTCGTTTGTTCATAAACGCGGGG
TTCGGTCCCAGGGCTGGCACTCTGTCGATACCCCACCGAGACCCCATTGGGGCCAATACGCCCGCGTTTC
TTCCTTTTCCCCACCCCACCCCCCAAGTTCGGGTGAAGGCCCAGGGCTCGCAGCCAACGTCGGGGCGGCA
GGCCCTGCCATAGCCTCAGGTTACTCATATATACTTTAGATTGATTTAAAACTTCATTTTTAATTTAAAA
GGATCTAGGTGAAGATCCTTTTTGATAATCTCATGACCAAAATCCCTTAACGTGAGTTTTCGTTCCACTG
AGCGTCAGACCCCGTAGAAAAGATCAAAGGATCTTCTTGAGATCCTTTTTTTCTGCGCGTAATCTGCTGC
TTGCAAACAAAAAAACCACCGCTACCAGCGGTGGTTTGTTTGCCGGATCAAGAGCTACCAACTCTTTTTC
CGAAGGTAACTGGCTTCAGCAGAGCGCAGATACCAAATACTGTTCTTCTAGTGTAGCCGTAGTTAGGCCA
CCACTTCAAGAACTCTGTAGCACCGCCTACATACCTCGCTCTGCTAATCCTGTTACCAGTGGCTGCTGCC
AGTGGCGATAAGTCGTGTCTTACCGGGTTGGACTCAAGACGATAGTTACCGGATAAGGCGCAGCGGTCGG
GCTGAACGGGGGGTTCGTGCACACAGCCCAGCTTGGAGCGAACGACCTACACCGAACTGAGATACCTACA
GCGTGAGCTATGAGAAAGCGCCACGCTTCCCGAAGGGAGAAAGGCGGACAGGTATCCGGTAAGCGGCAGG
GTCGGAACAGGAGAGCGCACGAGGGAGCTTCCAGGGGGAAACGCCTGGTATCTTTATAGTCCTGTCGGGT
TTCGCCACCTCTGACTTGAGCGTCGATTTTTGTGATGCTCGTCAGGGGGGCGGAGCCTATGGAAAAACGC
CAGCAACGCGGCCTTTTTACGGTTCCTGGCCTTTTGCTGGCCTTTTGCTCACATGTTCTTTCCTGCGTTA
TCCCCTGATTCTGTGGATAACCGTATTACCGCCATGCAT
Features (pLannotate 1.2.2; 15 found; start..end, strand, type, name):
     61..364     +  enhancer       CMV enhancer: human cytomegalovirus immediate early enhancer
    365..568     +  promoter       CMV promoter: human cytomegalovirus (CMV) immediate early promoter
    613..1329    +  CDS            EGFP: EGFP is a basic (constitutively fluorescent) green fluorescent protein published in 1996, derived from Aequorea victoria. It is reported to be a rapidly-maturing weak dimer with moderate acid sensitivity.
   1345..4227    +  CDS            AAK1: AAK1_HUMAN - Also known as KIAA1048. Experimental evidence at protein level: Swiss-Prot protein existence level 1. (Microbial infection) By regulating clathrin-mediated endocytosis, AAK1 plays a role in the entry of hepatitis C virus as well as for the lifecycle of other viruses such as Ebola and Dengue. From Homo sapiens (Human).
   4228..4253    +  misc_feature   MCS (fragment): multiple cloning site
   4265..4349    +  CDS            large T antigen (fragment): large T antigen from SV40 (simian virus 40)
   4372..4493    +  polyA_signal   SV40 poly(A) signal: SV40 polyadenylation signal
   4527..4955    -  rep_origin     f1 ori (sequence partly withheld): f1 bacteriophage origin of replication; arrow indicates direction of (+) strand synthesis
   4982..5086    +  promoter       AmpR promoter: bla
   5088..5445    +  promoter       SV40 promoter: SV40 enhancer and early promoter
   5480..6274    +  CDS            NeoR/KanR: aminoglycoside phosphotransferase from Tn5; aph(3')-II (or nptII); confers resistance to neomycin, kanamycin, and G418 (Geneticin®)
   6295..6447    +  CDS            ble (fragment): BLE_KLEPN - Experimental evidence at protein level: Swiss-Prot protein existence level 1. Binding protein with a strong affinity to the bleomycin family of antibiotics. Binds to CL990; an antimitotic-antibiotic compound. From Klebsiella pneumoniae.
   6506..6553    +  polyA_signal   HSV TK poly(A) signal: herpes simplex virus thymidine kinase polyadenylation signal (Cole and Stacy, 1985)
   6644..6660    -  polyA_signal   bGH poly(A) signal (fragment): bovine growth hormone polyadenylation signal
   6882..7470    +  rep_origin     ori: high-copy-number ColE1/pMB1/pBR322/pUC origin of replication
