[The description below was written by a language model from this plasmid's Addgene catalogue record and pLannotate feature annotations shown in this document.]
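Description:
pEGFP-AAK1-Ser624Asp is a mammalian expression plasmid of 7,584 bp built on the pEGFP-C3 backbone. It produces human AP2-associated protein kinase 1 (AAK1) fused at its N-terminus to EGFP. The AAK1 coding sequence of about 2.9 kb was inserted between the XhoI and KpnI sites of the polylinker, both of which are retained. This places it directly downstream of and in frame with EGFP. The fusion is transcribed from the human cytomegalovirus immediate-early enhancer and promoter and terminated by the SV40 polyadenylation signal, an arrangement that gives strong constitutive expression in transfected mammalian cells.

The insert carries a serine-to-aspartate substitution at residue 624. A change of this type is commonly used to mimic constitutive phosphorylation, although the record does not state that rationale. The record is also internally inconsistent: the backbone-modification field describes serine 625 changed to alanine, whereas the plasmid name and the mutation field both specify Ser624Asp. That note may have been carried over from a related construct, so the residue should be checked against the sequence.

The plasmid replicates in E. coli from a high-copy pUC-type origin and also carries an f1 origin. A single Tn5 NeoR/KanR gene serves for selection in both hosts. It is driven by a bacterial promoter for kanamycin selection and by the SV40 early promoter, with an HSV TK polyadenylation signal, for G418 selection of stable mammalian lines. The small large T antigen, ble and bGH fragments in the annotation appear to be backbone remnants rather than functional elements. The stated purpose is expression of GFP-AAK1 in mammalian cells, which allows the mutant kinase to be followed by fluorescence. AAK1 is annotated as a regulator of clathrin-mediated endocytosis.
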