Addgene plasmid #238069: pEGFP-AAK1-Ser624Asp
Purpose: Expression of GFP-AAK1 in mammalian cells
Depositing lab: Eleanor Coffey. Depositing organization: Turku Bioscience Centre.
Backbone
  Vector backbone: pEGFPC3
  Backbone manufacturer: Clonetech
  Backbone size w/o insert (bp): 4700
  Total vector size (bp): 7584
  Modifications to backbone: Serine residue at 625 is mutated to Alanine
  Vector type: Mammalian Expression
Growth in bacteria
  Bacterial resistance: Kanamycin, 50 μg/mL
  Growth temperature: 37°C
  Growth strain: DH5alpha
  Copy number: High Copy
Gene/Insert
  Gene/Insert name: AP2-associated protein kinase 1
  Species: H. sapiens (human)
  Insert size (bp): 2880
  Mutation: Serine 624 changed to aspartate
  GenBank ID: NM_014911.5
  Entrez Gene: AAK1
  Tag / fusion protein: GFP (N terminal on insert)
  Cloning method: Restriction Enzyme; 5′ cloning site XhoI (not destroyed); 3′ cloning site KpnI (not destroyed)
  Sequencing primers: 5′ CATGGTCCTGCTGGAGTTCGTG
Terms and licenses: Academic/Nonprofit Terms; Industry Terms: Not Available to Industry
How to cite: pEGFP-AAK1-Ser624Asp was a gift from Eleanor Coffey (Addgene plasmid # 238069 ; http://n2t.net/addgene:238069 ; RRID:Addgene_238069)
